Addgene plasmid #230688: AiP1675 - pAAV-AiE2354m-minBG-SYFP2-WPRE3-BGHpA
Purpose: AiE2354m is an enhancer sequence, designed to drive AAV-mediated transgene expression in specific populations of brain cells
Depositing lab: Allen Institute for Brain Science & Bosiljka Tasic. Depositing organization: Allen Institute. Publication: A suite of enhancer AAVs and transgenic mouse lines for genetic access to cortical cell types. Ben-Simon Y, Hooper M, Narayan S, Daigle TL, Dwivedi D, Way SW, Oster A, Stafford DA, Mich JK, Taormina MJ, Martinez RA, Opitz-Araya X, Roth JR, Alexander JR, Allen S, Amster A, Arbuckle J, Ayala A, Baker PM, Bakken TE, Barcelli T, Barta S, Bendrick J, Bertagnolli D, Bielstein C, Bishwakarma P, Bowlus J, Boyer G, Brouner K, Casian B, Casper T, Chakka AB, Chakrabarty R, Chance RK, Chavan S, Clark M, Colbert K, Collman F, Daniel S, Departee M, DiValentin P, Donadio N, Dotson N, Egdorf T, Fliss T, Gabitto M, Garcia J, Gary A, Gasperini M, Gloe J, Goldy J, Gore BB, Graybuck L, Greisman N, Haeseleer F, Halterman C, Haradon Z, Hastings SD, Helback O, Ho W, Hockemeyer D, Huang C, Huff S, Hunker A, Johansen N, Jones D, Juneau Z, Kalmbach B, Kannan M, Khem S, Kussick E, Kutsal R, Larsen R, Lee C, Lee AY, Leibly M, Lenz GH, Li S, Liang E, Lusk N, Madigan Z, Malloy J, Malone J, McCue R, Melchor J, Mollenkopf T, Moosman S, Morin E, Newman D, Ng L, Ngo K, Omstead V, Otto S, Oyama A, Pena N, Pham T, Phillips E, Pom CA, Potekhina L, Ransford S, Ray PL, Rette D, Reynoldson C, Rimorin C, Rocha D, Ruiz A, Sanchez REA, Sawyer L, Sedeno-Cortes A, Sevigny JP, Shapovalova N, Shepard N, Shulga L, Sigler AR, Siverts L, Soliman S, Somasundaram S, Staats B, Stewart K, Szelenyi E, Tieu M, Trader C, Tran A, van Velthoven CTJ, Walker M, Wang Y, Weed N, Wirthlin M, Wood T, Wynalda B, Yao Z, Zhou T, Ariza J, Dee N, Reding M, Ronellenfitch K, Mufti S, Sunkin SM, Smith KA, Esposito L, Waters J, Thyagarajan B, Yao S, Lein ES, Zeng H, Levi BP, Ngai J, Ting JT, Tasic B. Cell. 2025 May 16:S0092-8674(25)00513-6. doi: 10.1016/j.cell.2025.05.002. PubMed 40403729.
Backbone
  Vector backbone: pAAV2
  Vector type: AAV
Growth in bacteria
  Bacterial resistance: Ampicillin, 100 μg/mL
  Growth temperature: 37°C
  Growth strain: NEB Stable
  Copy number: High Copy
Gene/Insert
  Gene/Insert name: SYFP2
  Species: Synthetic
  Promoter: minBG
  Cloning method: Gibson Cloning
Terms and licenses: Academic/Nonprofit Terms; Industry Terms: Not Available to Industry
How to cite: AiP1675 - pAAV-AiE2354m-minBG-SYFP2-WPRE3-BGHpA was a gift from Allen Institute for Brain Science & Bosiljka Tasic (Addgene plasmid # 230688 ; http://n2t.net/addgene:230688 ; RRID:Addgene_230688)
