[The description below was written by a language model from this plasmid's Addgene catalogue record and pLannotate feature annotations shown in this document.]
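Description:
AiP1675 - pAAV-AiE2354m-minBG-SYFP2-WPRE3-BGHpA is an AAV transfer plasmid built on a pAAV2 backbone, about 4.9 kb in the sequenced record, intended for packaging recombinant adeno-associated virus that reports enhancer activity in the brain. It is propagated in E. coli as a high-copy plasmid through a ColE1/pUC-type origin and selected with ampicillin via the β-lactamase gene and its native promoter. An f1 phage origin and short remnants of pBR322 rop and bom sequences are also present in the backbone. The recombination-deficient growth strain listed fits the usual need to protect the repeat-rich ITRs.

The payload lies between AAV2 inverted terminal repeats, which provide the signals for genome replication and encapsidation. One ITR is annotated in full, while the other is detected only as two short fragments, which may reflect annotation or sequencing limits in this structured region. Within the cassette, the enhancer AiE2354m sits upstream of a minimal beta-globin promoter (minBG), which has little activity of its own, so transcription depends on the enhancer. This pair drives SYFP2, a monomeric, rapidly maturing yellow fluorescent protein derived from Aequorea victoria. It is followed by WPRE3, a shortened woodchuck posttranscriptional element (annotated as two WPRE fragments) that boosts expression while saving packaging space, and by the bovine growth hormone polyadenylation signal.

The enhancer and minBG are not annotated by name. A fragmentary Lman1l match in the region upstream of SYFP2 probably falls within the enhancer sequence rather than marking an expressed gene. The record describes the enhancer as targeting specific brain cell populations but does not say which ones.
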