Features (pLannotate 1.2.2; 15 found; start..end, strand, type, name):
    512..1372    -  CDS            AmpR: β-lactamase; bla; confers resistance to ampicillin, carbenicillin, and related antibiotics
   1373..1477    -  promoter       AmpR promoter: bla
   1572..1607    +  CDS            rop (fragment): Rop protein, which maintains plasmids at low copy number; rop
   1709..1758    +  misc_feature   bom (fragment): basis of mobility region from pBR322
   1759..2214    -  rep_origin     f1 ori (sequence partly withheld): f1 bacteriophage origin of replication; arrow indicates direction of (+) strand synthesis
   2233..2284    +  misc_feature   bom (fragment): basis of mobility region from pBR322
   2289..2429    -  repeat_region  AAV2 ITR: inverted terminal repeat of adeno-associated virus serotype 2 inverted
   2547..2658    -  polyA_signal   bGH poly(A) signal: bovine growth hormone polyadenylation signal
   2675..2755    -  misc_feature   WPRE (fragment): woodchuck hepatitis virus posttranscriptional regulatory element
   2761..2918    -  misc_feature   WPRE (fragment): woodchuck hepatitis virus posttranscriptional regulatory element
   2958..3674    -  CDS            SYFP2: SYFP2 is a basic (constitutively fluorescent) yellow fluorescent protein published in 2006, derived from Aequorea victoria. It is reported to be a very rapidly-maturing monomer with moderate acid sensitivity.
   4134..4271    +  CDS            Lman1l (fragment): LMA1L_RAT - Also known as Ergl. Experimental evidence at protein level: Swiss-Prot protein existence level 1. From Rattus norvegicus (Rat).
   4525..4552    -  repeat_region  AAV2 ITR (fragment): inverted terminal repeat of adeno-associated virus serotype 2 inverted
   4581..4608    -  repeat_region  AAV2 ITR (fragment): inverted terminal repeat of adeno-associated virus serotype 2 inverted
   4681..341     -  rep_origin     ori (across the origin): high-copy-number ColE1/pMB1/pBR322/pUC origin of replication
>Addgene plasmid #230688 | AiP1675 - pAAV-AiE2354m-minBG-SYFP2-WPRE3-BGHpA | addgene full sequence | sequence record 466287 | Addgene NGS Result
GCTGTGTGCACGAACCCCCCGTTCAGCCCGACCGCTGCGCCTTATCCGGTAACTATCGTCTTGAGTCCAA
CCCGGTAAGACACGACTTATCGCCACTGGCAGCAGCCACTGGTAACAGGATTAGCAGAGCGAGGTATGTA
GGCGGTGCTACAGAGTTCTTGAAGTGGTGGCCTAACTACGGCTACACTAGAAGAACAGTATTTGGTATCT
GCGCTCTGCTGAAGCCAGTTACCTTCGGAAAAAGAGTTGGTAGCTCTTGATCCGGCAAACAAACCACCGC
TGGTAGCGGTGGTTTTTTTGTTTGCAAGCAGCAGATTACGCGCAGAAAAAAAGGATCTCAAGAAGATCCT
TTGATCTTTTCTACGGGGTCTGACGCTCAGTGGAACGAAAACTCACGTTAAGGGATTTTGGTCATGAGAT
TATCAAAAAGGATCTTCACCTAGATCCTTTTAAATTAAAAATGAAGTTTTAAATCAATCTAAAGTATATA
TGAGTAAACTTGGTCTGACAGTTACCAATGCTTAATCAGTGAGGCACCTATCTCAGCGATCTGTCTATTT
CGTTCATCCATAGTTGCCTGACTCCCCGTCGTGTAGATAACTACGATACGGGAGGGCTTACCATCTGGCC
CCAGTGCTGCAATGATACCGCGAGACCCACGCTCACCGGCTCCAGATTTATCAGCAATAAACCAGCCAGC
CGGAAGGGCCGAGCGCAGAAGTGGTCCTGCAACTTTATCCGCCTCCATCCAGTCTATTAATTGTTGCCGG
GAAGCTAGAGTAAGTAGTTCGCCAGTTAATAGTTTGCGCAACGTTGTTGCCATTGCTACAGGCATCGTGG
TGTCACGCTCGTCGTTTGGTATGGCTTCATTCAGCTCCGGTTCCCAACGATCAAGGCGAGTTACATGATC
CCCCATGTTGTGCAAAAAAGCGGTTAGCTCCTTCGGTCCTCCGATCGTTGTCAGAAGTAAGTTGGCCGCA
GTGTTATCACTCATGGTTATGGCAGCACTGCATAATTCTCTTACTGTCATGCCATCCGTAAGATGCTTTT
CTGTGACTGGTGAGTACTCAACCAAGTCATTCTGAGAATAGTGTATGCGGCGACCGAGTTGCTCTTGCCC
GGCGTCAATACGGGATAATACCGCGCCACATAGCAGAACTTTAAAAGTGCTCATCATTGGAAAACGTTCT
TCGGGGCGAAAACTCTCAAGGATCTTACCGCTGTTGAGATCCAGTTCGATGTAACCCACTCGTGCACCCA
ACTGATCTTCAGCATCTTTTACTTTCACCAGCGTTTCTGGGTGAGCAAAAACAGGAAGGCAAAATGCCGC
AAAAAAGGGAATAAGGGCGACACGGAAATGTTGAATACTCATACTCTTCCTTTTTCAATATTATTGAAGC
ATTTATCAGGGTTATTGTCTCATGAGCGGATACATATTTGAATGTATTTAGAAAAATAAACAAATAGGGG
TTCCGCGCACATTTCCCCGAAAAGTGCCACCTGACGTCTAAGAAACCATTATTATCATGACATTAACCTA
TAAAAATAGGCGTATCACGAGGCCCTTTCGTCTCGCGCGTTTCGGTGATGACGGTGAAAACCTCTGACAC
ATGCAGCTCCCGGAGACGGTCACAGCTTGTCTGTAAGCGGATGCCGGGAGCAGACAAGCCCGTCAGGGCG
CGTCAGCGGGTGTTGGCGGGTGTCGGGGCTGGCTTAACTATGCGGCATCAGAGCAGATTGTACTGAGAGT
GCACCATAAAATTGTAAACGTTAATATTTTGTTAAAATTCGCGTTAAATTTTTGTTAAATCAGCTCATTT
TTTAACCAATAGACCGAAATCGGCAAAATCCCTTATAAATCAAAAGAATAGCCCGAGATAGAGT
[37 nt withheld, positions 1885-1921]
AAAGAACGTGGACTCCAACGTCAAAGG
[141 nt withheld, positions 1949-2089]
G
[46 nt withheld, positions 2091-2136]
A
[95 nt withheld, positions 2138-2232]
TATGCGGTGTGAAATACCGCACAGATGCGTAAGGAGAAAATACCGCATCAGGCGCCCCTGCAGGCAGCTG
CGCGCTCGCTCGCTCACTGAGGCCGCCCGGGCAAAGCCCGGGCGTCGGGCGACCTTTGGTCGCCCGGCCT
CAGTGAGCGAGCGAGCGCGCAGAGAGGGAGTGGCCAACTCCATCACTAGGGGTTCCTGCGGCCGCTCGGT
CCGCACGTGAGATCTCATGCCTGCTATTGTCTTCCCAATCCTCCCCCTTGCTGTCCTGCCCCACCCCACC
CCCCAGAATAGAATGACACCTACTCAGACAATGCGATGCAATTTCCTCATTTTATTAGGAAAGGACAGTG
GGAGTGGCACCTTCCAGGGTCAAGGAAGGCACGGGGGAGGGGCAAACAACAGATGGCTGGCAACTAGAAG
GCACAGTCGAAGATCTCTCGAGCCACGGAATTGTCAGTGCCCAACAGCCGAGCCCCTGTCCAGCAGCGGG
CAAGGCAGGCGGCGATGAGTTCCGCCGTGGCAAGAACTAACCAGGATTTATACAAGGAGGAGAAAATGAA
AGCCATACGGGAAGCAATAGCATGATACAAAGGCATTAAAGCAGCGTATCCACATAGCGTAAAAGGAGCA
ACATAGTTAAGAATACCAGTCAATCTTTCACAAATTTTGTAATCCAGAGGTTGATTATGATATCGAATTC
GCGGCCGCGGCGCGCCGTCGACTTACTTGTACAGCTCGTCCATGCCGAGAGTGATCCCGGCGGCGGTCAC
GAACTCCAGCAGGACCATGTGATCGCGCTTCTCGTTGGGGTCTTTGCTCAGCTTGGACTGGTAGCTCAGG
TAGTGGTTGTCGGGCAGCAGCACGGGGCCGTCGCCGATGGGGGTGTTCTGCTGGTAGTGGTCGGCGAGCT
GCACGCCGCCGTCCTCGATGTTGTGGCGGATCTTGAAGTTGGCCTTGATGCCGTTCTTCTGCTTGTCGGC
GGTGATATAGACGTTGTGGCTGTTGTAGTTGTACTCCAGCTTGTGCCCCAGGATGTTGCCGTCCTCCTTG
AAGTCGATGCCCTTCAGCTCGATGCGGTTCACCAGGGTGTCGCCCTCGAACTTCACCTCGGCGCGGGTCT
TGTAGTTGCCGTCGTCCTTGAAGAAGATGGTGCGCTCCTGGACGTAGCCTTCGGGCATGGCGGACTTGAA
GAAGTCGTGCTGCTTCATGTGGTCGGGGTAGCGGGCGAAGCACTGCACGCCGTAGCCCAGGGTGGTCACG
AGGGTGGGCCAGGGCACGGGCAGCTTGCCGGTGGTGCAGATCAGCTTCAGGGTCAGCTTGCCGTAGGTGG
CATCGCCCTCGCCCTCGCCGGACACGCTGAACTTGTGGCCGTTTACGTCGCCGTCCAGCTCGACCAGGAT
GGGCACCACCCCGGTGAACAGCTCCTCGCCCTTGCTCACCATGGTGGCGACCGGTAGCGCTAGCTTCGAA
AGATCTGGATCCCAGAAGCAAATGTAAGCAATAGATGGCTCTGCCCTGACTTTTATGCCCAGCCCGAGCT
CCGGGAAGGTGGGGAGGTGGGGAGTGGGTTGGAGGGGAAGAGAAGAAACACTGGTCTGAGTGAGCAGGAG
GGGAGAGAAGGATGCCTGGAGGAGATGAGCTTCAAGCAACACCATACCTAAAGGCTTAAAATGTGAGGGC
CTAAGCTCACAGTGAATAGGAAAAGATAAAAGCATGTGGCAGACACAATGCTTATGTGCAAGCTGCAGGC
TCTGTTGGGACCTGGTGGTTGAGCTGTGGGTTCCTCCTTAGTCCCGGTGAGTATATGGCTGGGGAGGAAG
ACTGGGCTCCCAGGGTCCGCGGGGAGGCTGCCCCTCACAGTACTCCCATGCATTTGCCTTTGGGTTTTTC
TCTTCCTCTTCCAGGAAACCCCCCAGCCATTCATGGAGAAGGATCAGTTGCTCCTGGCCAGGAAGCTGGA
AGAACTGAAGGCAAGGCTGGCCCTGGGCACCAGAGAGGCTAGCATACCACCACTGAATCCCAAAGCCCAG
GAAGAAGGTAAGTGCCCAGGAACAGGCAGGTAGGGCCATAGGACATTGTAGGGCTGTAGAACACCGTCCT
TTGAACCAGAAGCACAGTAGCCAGTGGAGAAGTAAAGACCCAAGGAGGCTGTCTCTAAGCAAAACCTGGG
CTGAGCCTTCTGACCCATTCCCTTCTGACACCCTCACCCCAGACACATTCTCTCTCCGATTATTACTCTT
ACAACGCGTGCGGCCGCAGGAACCCCTAGTGATGGAGTTGGCCACTCCCTCTCTGCGCGCTCGCTCGCTC
ACTGAGGCCGGGCGACCAAAGGTCGCCCGACGCCCGGGCGGCCTCAGTGAGCGAGCGAGCGCGCAGCTGC
CTGCAGGACATGTGAGCAAAAGGCCAGCAAAAGGCCAGGAACCGTAAAAAGGCCGCGTTGCTGGCGTTTT
TCCATAGGCTCCGCCCCCCTGACGAGCATCACAAAAATCGACGCTCAAGTCAGAGGTGGCGAAACCCGAC
AGGACTATAAAGATACCAGGCGTTTCCCCCTGGAAGCTCCCTCGTGCGCTCTCCTGTTCCGACCCTGCCG
CTTACCGGATACCTGTCCGCCTTTCTCCCTTCGGGAAGCGTGGCGCTTTCTCATAGCTCACGCTGTAGGT
ATCTCAGTTCGGTGTAGGTCGTTCGCTCCAAGCTGG
